Addgene plasmid #43457: II-TGTG
Depositing lab: Chad Cowan & Kiran Musunuru. Depositing organization: Harvard University. Publication: A TALEN Genome-Editing System for Generating Human Stem Cell-Based Disease Models. Ding Q, Lee YK, Schaefer EA, Peters DT, Veres A, Kim K, Kuperwasser N, Motola DL, Meissner TB, Hendriks WT, Trevisan M, Gupta RM, Moisan A, Banks E, Friesen M, Schinzel RT, Xia F, Tang A, Xia Y, Figueroa E, Wann A, Ahfeldt T, Daheron L, Zhang F, Rubin LL, Peng LF, Chung RT, Musunuru K, Cowan CA. Cell Stem Cell. 2012 Dec 12. pii: S1934-5909(12)00645-5. doi: 10.1016/j.stem.2012.11.011. PubMed 23246482.
Backbone
  Vector backbone: pCRII-TOPO
  Backbone manufacturer: Invitrogen
  Backbone size w/o insert (bp): 3973
  Vector type: Bacterial Cloning
Growth in bacteria
  Bacterial resistance: Ampicillin and Kanamycin, 100 & 50 μg/mL
  Growth temperature: 37°C
  Growth strain: Top10
  Copy number: High Copy
Gene/Insert
  Gene/Insert name: II-TGTG
  Species: Synthetic
  Insert size (bp): 426
  Cloning method: TOPO Cloning
  Sequencing primers: 5′ T7; 3′ M13-rev
Terms and licenses: Academic/Nonprofit Terms; Industry Terms: Not Available to Industry
How to cite: II-TGTG was a gift from Chad Cowan & Kiran Musunuru (Addgene plasmid # 43457 ; http://n2t.net/addgene:43457 ; RRID:Addgene_43457)
