[The description below was written by a language model from this plasmid's Addgene catalogue record.]
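Description:
II-TGTG is a bacterial cloning plasmid built on the commercial pCRII-TOPO backbone (about 4 kb without insert), into which a 426 bp synthetic fragment was introduced by TOPO cloning. It is a high-copy plasmid maintained in E. coli, and the record lists both ampicillin and kanamycin resistance, consistent with the dual selection markers this backbone carries. The insert is flanked by standard priming sites, with T7 on the 5′ side and M13 reverse on the 3′ side, which are used to verify it by sequencing. No feature table is provided, so the exact arrangement of origins, markers and promoters cannot be confirmed beyond what the catalogue fields state.

The record does not describe the insert beyond its name, synthetic origin and size. The plasmid was deposited in connection with a TALEN genome-editing system for generating human stem cell-based disease models. In that context, the name plausibly denotes a pre-assembled block of four TALE repeat modules recognising the bases T, G, T and G, with "II" indicating its position in a hierarchical assembly scheme. The insert size is roughly what four TALE repeats would occupy, but this reading is an inference from the name and publication rather than something the record states. There is no indication of a mammalian promoter, nuclease domain, reporter or tag, so the construct is best understood as a storage and library component. Its insert would be excised or amplified and joined with other such modules to build full-length TALE DNA-binding arrays in a separate TALEN expression vector. It is not an expression plasmid in its own right.
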