>Addgene plasmid #43457 | II-TGTG | depositor partial sequence | sequence record 58722 | II-TGTG sequence 426 bps
CGTCTCGCTTAACCCCAGAGCAGGTCGTGGCCATTGCCTCGAATGGAGGGGGCAAACAGGCGTTGGAAAC
CGTACAACGATTGCTGCCGGTGCTGTGCCAAGCGCACGGACTCACCCCAGAGCAGGTCGTGGCAATCGCG
AGCAATAACGGCGGAAAACAGGCTTTGGAAACGGTGCAGAGGCTCCTTCCAGTGCTGTGCCAAGCGCACG
GCCTCACCCCAGAGCAGGTCGTGGCCATTGCCTCGAATGGAGGGGGCAAACAGGCGTTGGAAACCGTACA
ACGATTGCTGCCGGTGCTGTGCCAAGCGCACGGATTAACCCCAGAGCAGGTCGTGGCAATCGCGAGCAAT
AACGGCGGAAAACAGGCTTTGGAAACGGTGCAGAGGCTCCTTCCAGTGCTGTGCCAAGCGCACGGGCTCA
GAGACG
