>Addgene plasmid #43457 | II-TGTG | addgene partial sequence | sequence record 61478 | M13-F20 5'-TGTAAAACGACGGCCAGT-3'
TAAGGGCGAATTGGGCCCTCTAGATGCATGCTCGAGCGGCCGCCAGTGTGATGGATATCTGCAGAATTCG
CCCTTAGTATCTTTCCTGTGCCCACGTCTCTGAGCCCGTGCGCTTGGCACAGCACTGGAAGGAGCCTCTG
CACCGTTTCCAAAGCCTGTTTTCCGCCGTTATTGCTCGCGATTGCCACGACCTGCTCTGGGGTTAATCCG
TGCGCTTGGCACAGCACCGGCAGCAATCGTTGTACGGTTTCCAACGCCTGTTTGCCCCCTCCATTCGAGG
CAATGGCCACGACCTGCTCTGGGGTGAGGCCGTGCGCTTGGCACAGCACTGGAAGGAGCCTCTGCACCGT
TTCCAAAGCCTGTTTTCCGCCGTTATTGCTCGCGATTGCCACGACCTGCTCTGGGGTGAGTCCGTGCGCT
TGGCACAGCACCGGCAGCAATCGTTGTACGGTTTCCAACGCCTGTTTGCCCCCTCCATTCGAGGCAATGG
CCACGACCTGCTCTGGGGTTAAGCGAGACGCGCTAGGACGGCATCTATATAAGGGCGAATTCCAGCACAC
TGGCGGCCGTTACTAGTGGATCCGAGCTCGGTACCAAGCTTGGCGTAATCATGGTCATAGCTGTTTCCTG
TGTGAAATTGTTATCCGCTCACAATTCCACACAACATACGAGCCGGAAGCATAAAGTGTAAAGCCTGGGG
TGCCTAATGAGTGAGCTAACTCACATTAATTGCGTTGCGCTCACTGCCCGCTTTCCAGTCGGGAAACCTG
TCGTGCCAGCTGCATTAATGAATCGGCCAACGCGCGGGGAGAGGCGGTTTGCGTATTGGGCGCTCTTCCG
CTTCCTCGCTCACTGACTCGCTGCGCTCGGTCGTTCGGCTGCGGCGAGCGGTATCAGCTCACTCAA
